Addgene plasmid #26341: pcDNA3.2/V5 mmu-mir-1941
Depositing lab: David Bartel. Depositing organization: Whitehead Institute for Biomedical Research. Publication: Mammalian microRNAs: experimental evaluation of novel and previously annotated genes. Chiang HR, Schoenfeld LW, Ruby JG, Auyeung VC, Spies N, Baek D, Johnston WK, Russ C, Luo S, Babiarz JE, Blelloch R, Schroth GP, Nusbaum C, Bartel DP. Genes Dev. 2010 May 15. 24(10):992-1009. 10.1101/gad.1884710 PubMed 20413612.
Backbone
  Vector backbone: pcDNA3.2/V5-DEST
  Backbone manufacturer: Invitrogen
  Backbone size w/o insert (bp): 7711
  Vector type: Mammalian Expression
  Selectable markers: Neomycin (select with G418)
Growth in bacteria
  Bacterial resistance: Ampicillin, 100 μg/mL
  Growth temperature: 37°C
  Growth strain: DH5alpha
  Copy number: Unknown
Gene/Insert
  Gene/Insert name: mmu-mir-1941 (alt names: mir 1941; mir-1941)
  Species: M. musculus (mouse)
  Insert size (bp): 330
  Entrez Gene: Mir1941 (a.k.a. mmu-mir-1941)
  Cloning method: Gateway Cloning
  Sequencing primers: 5′ CMV-F; 3′ V5 reverse (5′-ACCGAGGAGAGGGTTAGGGAT-3′ )
Terms and licenses: Academic/Nonprofit Terms; Industry Terms: Not Available to Industry
Depositor comments: pre-miRNA hairpins and the surrounding regions were amplified from mouse BL6 genomic DNA using Pfu Polymerase and primers with Gateway (Invitrogen)- compatible ends designed to anneal about 100 nt upstream of and downstream from the miRNA hairpins. PCR products were inserted into Gateway vector pDONR221 and subsequently into pcDNA3.2/V5-DEST.
How to cite: pcDNA3.2/V5 mmu-mir-1941 was a gift from David Bartel (Addgene plasmid # 26341 ; http://n2t.net/addgene:26341 ; RRID:Addgene_26341)
