[The description below was written by a language model from this plasmid's Addgene catalogue record.]
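Description:
pcDNA3.2/V5 mmu-mir-1941 is a mammalian expression plasmid built on the commercial Gateway destination vector pcDNA3.2/V5-DEST (about 7.7 kb without insert). It is propagated in E. coli under ampicillin selection, and it carries a neomycin resistance marker so that transfected mammalian cells can be selected with G418. No feature table accompanies the record and the promoter is not listed explicitly. The use of a CMV forward sequencing primer is consistent with the CMV promoter normally found in the pcDNA3 family driving the insert, and the V5 reverse primer reflects the V5 epitope coding region that lies downstream of the Gateway cassette in this backbone.

The insert is a roughly 330 bp fragment of mouse genomic DNA containing the mmu-mir-1941 (Mir1941) locus. According to the depositor's notes, the pre-miRNA hairpin and about 100 nt of flanking sequence on each side were amplified from BL6 genomic DNA with Gateway-compatible primers. The product was recombined into the entry vector pDONR221 and then transferred into the destination vector. Because the payload is a non-coding hairpin in its native sequence context rather than an open reading frame, the V5 tag has no functional role here. The transcript instead serves as a primary-miRNA-like substrate for the cell's miRNA processing machinery. The associated study concerned the experimental evaluation of novel and previously annotated mammalian microRNA genes. The plasmid is therefore suited to ectopically expressing this candidate hairpin in cultured cells, to test whether it is processed into a mature small RNA or to overexpress that miRNA.
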