>Addgene plasmid #26341 | pcDNA3.2/V5 mmu-mir-1941 | depositor partial sequence | sequence record 12425 | Author sequence
TCCTGACAAGCCAAAGTTGCGTCTTTACTCATACAAACTCCATGGCAGCCTCCTTCTGCCCCCGCTCCCA
CCCCCACCCCTTTGGACCTGCCAGAACAGTGGCTCTACGGATGAATGGGGAAAGCCAGCAGGGTGGGAGG
GAGATGCTGGTACAGAGGCTTGGGGTTTTGAGGGCATCTTAGCAGTATCTCCCATCCACCCACCTGGGCA
GAAGTCAGCAGGCCACACCTCCATAGGCCATCCCGAGAAGCACCCCTTGACTGTTACAGGGGTACACGGA
GCCCTCCCATCCCCAGCCAGGTAGTGCACCCTTATCCAGTACCCCGCAGA
