>Addgene plasmid #26341 | pcDNA3.2/V5 mmu-mir-1941 | addgene partial sequence | sequence record 32494 | 26341 with CMV-F
CTCTCTGGCTACTAGAGAACCCACTGCTTACTGGCTTATCGAAATTAATACGACTCACTATAGGGAGACC
CAAGCTGGCTAGTTAAGCTATCAACAAGTTTGTACAAAAAAGCAGGCTTCCTGACAAGCCAAAGTTGCGT
CTTTACTCATACAAACTCCATGGCAGCCTCCTTCTGCCCCCGCTCCCACCCCCACCCCTTTGGACCTGCC
AGAACAGTGGCTCTACGGATGAATGGGGAAAGCCAGCAGGGTGGGAGGGAGATGCTGGTACAGAGGCTTG
GGGTTTTGAGGGCATCTTAGCAGTATCTCCCATCCACCCACCTGGGCAGAAGTCAGCAGGCCACACCTCC
ATAGGCCATCCCGAGAAGCACCCCTTGACTGTTACAGGGGTACACGGAGCCCTCCCATCCCCAGCCAGGT
AGTGCACCCTTATCCAGTACCCCGCAGAACCCAGCTTTCTTGTACAAAGTGGTTGATCTAGAGGGCCCGC
GGTTCGAAGGTAAGCCTATCCCTAACCCTCTCCTCGGTCTCGATTCTACGCGTACCGGTTAGTAATGAGT
TTAAACGGGGGAGGCTAACTGAAACACGGAAGGAGACAATACCGGAAGGAACCCGCGCTATGACGGCAAT
AAAAAGACAGAATAAAACGCACGGGTGTTGGGTCGTTTGTTCATAAACGCGGGGTTCGGTCCCAGGGCTG
GCACTCTGTCGATACCCCACCGAGACCCCATTGGGGCCAATACGCCCGCGTTTCTTCCTTTTCCCCACCC
CACCCCCCAAGTTCGGGTGAAGGCCCAGGGCTCGCAGCCAACGTCGGGGCGGCAGGCCCTGCCATAGCAG
ATCTGCGCAGCTGGGGCTCTAGGGGGTATCCCC
[124 nt withheld, positions 874-997]
CGCCGGCT
